>Addgene plasmid #21798 | AIRAP 8: pCEFL.PSMB2.GST | depositor full sequence | sequence record 10001 | Author sequence
AGGTGGAGAAGAGCATGCGTGAGGCTCCGGTGCCCGTCAGTGGGCAGAGCGCACATCGCCCACAGTCCCC
GAGAAGTTGGGGGGAGGGGTCGGCAATTGAACCGGTGCCTAGAGAAGGTGGCGCGGGGTAAACTGGGAAA
GTGATGTCGTGTACTGGCTCCGCCTTTTTCCCGAGGGTGGGGGAGAACCGTATATAAGTGCAGTAGTCGC
CGTGAACGTTCTTTTTCGCAACGGGTTTGCCGCCAGAACACAGGTAAGTGCCGTGTGTGGTTCCCGCGGG
CCTGGCCTCTTTACGGGTTATGGCCCTTGCGTGCCTTGAATTACTTCCACGCCCCTGGCTGCAGTACGTG
ATTCTTGATCCCGAGCTTCGGGTTGGAAGTGGGTGGGAGAGTTCGAGGCCTTGCGCTTAAGGAGCCCCTT
CGCCTCGTGCTTGAGTTGAGGCCTGGCCTGGGCGCTGGGGCCGCCGCGTGCGAATCTGGTGGCACCTTCG
CGCCTGTCTCGCTGCTTTCGATAAGTCTCTAGCCATTTAAAATTTTTGATGACCTGCTGCGACGCTTTTT
TTCTGGCAAGATAGTCTTGTAAATGCGGGCCAAGATCTGCACACTGGTATTTCGGTTTTTGGGGCCGCGG
GCGGCGACGGGGCCCGTGCGTCCCAGCGCACATGTTCGGCGAGGCGGGGCCTGCGAGCGCGGCCACCGAG
AATCGGACGGGGGTAGTCTCAAGCTGGCCGGCCTGCTCTGGTGCCTGGCCTCGCGCCGCCGTGTATCGCC
CCGCCCTGGGCGGCAAGGCTGGCCCGGTCGGCACCAGTTGCGTGAGCGGAAAGATGGCCGCTTCCCGGCC
CTGCTGCAGGGAGCTCAAAATGGAGGACGCGGCGCTCGGGAGAGCGGGCGGGTGAGTCACCCACACAAAG
GAAAAGGGCCTTTCCGTCCTCAGCCGTCGCTTCATGTGACTCCACGGAGTACCGGGCGCCGTCCAGGCAC
CTCGATTAGTTCTCGAGCTTTTGGAGTACGTCGTCTTTAGGTTGGGGGGAGGGGTTTTATGCGATGGAGT
TTCCCCACACTGAGTGGGTGGAGACTGAAGTTAGGCCAGCTTGGCACTTGATGTAATTCTCCTTGGAATT
TGCCCTTTTTGAGTTTGGATCTTGGTTCATTCTCAAGCCTCAGACAGTGGTTCAAAGTTTTTTTCTTCCA
TTTCAGGTGTCGTGAGGAATTGGCGAAGCTTCCCGGCACCATGGAGTACCTCATTGGCATCCAGGGCCCA
GACTATGTCCTCGTCGCTTCCGACCGAGTGGCCGCCAGCAATATTGTCCAGATGAAGGACGATCATGACA
AGATGTTTAAGATGAGTGAAAAAATCTTACTCCTATGTGTTGGAGAGGCTGGAGACACTGTACAGTTTGC
AGAATATATCCAGAAAAACGTGCAACTTTATAAAATGCGGAATGGATATGAATTGTCTCCCACAGCAGCA
GCTAACTTCACACGGCGGAACCTGGCTGACTGTCTTCGGAGTCGGACCCCATATCATGTGAACCTCCTCC
TGGCTGGCTATGACGAGCATGAAGGGCCAGCCCTTTACTACATGGACTACCTGGCAGCCTTGGCTAAGGC
TCCTTTTGCAGCTCATGGCTATGGTGCCTTTCTGACTCTCAGCATCCTTGACCGATACTACACACCTACC
ATCTCACGTGAGAGGGCAGTGGAGCTTCTTAGGAAGTGTCTGGAGGAGCTCCAGAAGCGCTTCATCTTGA
ATCTGCCCACCTTCAGTGTCCGGGTCATTGACAAAGATGGCATCCACAATCTGGAGAACATTGCCTTCCC
TAAGCGGGACTCCGGACGATATCCATCACACTGGCGGCCGCTCGAGATGTCCCCTATACTAGGTTATTGG
AAAATTAAGGGCCTTGTGCAACCCACTCGACTTCTTTTGGAATATCTTGAAGAAAAATATGAAGAGCATT
TGTATGAGCGCGATGAAGGTGATAAATGGCGAAACAAAAAGTTTGAATTGGGTTTGGAGTTTCCCAATCT
TCCTTATTATATTGATGGTGATGTTAAATTAACACAGTCTATGGCCATCATACGTTATATAGCTGACAAG
CACAACATGTTGGGTGGTTGTCCAAAAGAGCGTGCAGAGATTTCAATGCTTGAAGGAGCGGTTTTGGATA
TTAGATACGGTGTTTCGAGAATTGCATATAGTAAAGACTTTGAAACTCTCAAAGTTGATTTTCTTAGCAA
GCTACCTGAAATGCTGAAAATGTTCGAAGATCGTTTATGTCATAAAACATATTTAAATGGTGATCATGTA
ACCCATCCTGACTTCATGTTGTATGACGCTCTTGATGTTGTTTTATACATGGACCCAATGTGCCTGGATG
CGTTCCCAAAATTAGTTTGTTTTAAAAAACGTATTGAAGCTATCCCACAAATTGATAAGTACTTGAAATC
CAGCAAGTATATAGCATGGCCTTTGCAGGGCTGGCAAGCCACGTTTGGTGGTGGCGACCATCCTCCAAAA
TCGGATCTGGTTCCGCGTGGATCCCCGGGAATTTCCGGTGGTGGTGGTGGAATCTAGAGGGCCCTATTCT
ATAGTGTCACCTAAATGCTAGAGCTCGCTGATCAGCCTCGACTGTGCCTTCTAGTTGCCAGCCATCTGTT
GTTTGCCCCTCCCCCGTGCCTTCCTTGACCCTGGAAGGTGCCACTCCCACTGTCCTTTCCTAATAAAATG
AGGAAATTGCATCGCATTGTCTGAGTAGGTGTCATTCTATTCTGGGGGGTGGGGTGGGGCAGGACAGCAA
GGGGGAGGATTGGGAAGACAATAGCAGGCATGCTGGGGATGCGGTGGGCTCTATGGCTTCTGAGGCGGAA
AGAACCAGCTGGGGCTCTAGGGGGTATCCCC
[124 nt withheld, positions 2902-3025]
C
[32 nt withheld, positions 3027-3058]
CA
[57 nt withheld, positions 3061-3117]
A
[49 nt withheld, positions 3119-3167]
CCTTTGACGTTGGAGTCCACGTTCTTT
[37 nt withheld, positions 3195-3231]
ACCCTATCTCGGTCTATTCTTTTGATTTATAAGGGATTTTGGGGATTTCGGCCTATTGGTTAAAAAATGA
GCTGATTTAACAAAAATTTAACGCGAATTAATTCTGTGGAATGTGTGTCAGTTAGGGTGTGGAAAGTCCC
CAGGCTCCCCAGGCAGGCAGAAGTATGCAAAGCATGCATCTCAATTAGTCAGCAACCAGGTGTGGAAAGT
CCCCAGGCTCCCCAGCAGGCAGAAGTATGCAAAGCATGCATCTCAATTAGTCAGCAACCATAGTCCCGCC
CCTAACTCCGCCCATCCCGCCCCTAACTCCGCCCAGTTCCGCCCATTCTCCGCCCCATGGCTGACTAATT
TTTTTTATTTATGCAGAGGCCGAGGCCGCCTCTGCCTCTGAGCTATTCCAGAAGTAGTGAGGAGGCTTTT
TTGGAGGCCTAGGCTTTTGCAAAAAGCTCCCGGGAGCTTGTATATCCATTTTCGGATCTGATCAAGAGAC
AGGATGAGGATCGTTTCGCATGATTGAACAAGATGGATTGCACGCAGGTTCTCCGGCCGCTTGGGTGGAG
AGGCTATTCGGCTATGACTGGGCACAACAGACAATCGGCTGCTCTGATGCCGCCGTGTTCCGGCTGTCAG
CGCAGGGGCGCCCGGTTCTTTTTGTCAAGACCGACCTGTCCGGTGCCCTGAATGAACTGCAGGACGAGGC
AGCGCGGCTATCGTGGCTGGCCACGACGGGCGTTCCTTGCGCAGCTGTGCTCGACGTTGTCACTGAAGCG
GGAAGGGACTGGCTGCTATTGGGCGAAGTGCCGGGGCAGGATCTCCTGTCATCTCACCTTGCTCCTGCCG
AGAAAGTATCCATCATGGCTGATGCAATGCGGCGGCTGCATACGCTTGATCCGGCTACCTGCCCATTCGA
CCACCAAGCGAAACATCGCATCGAGCGAGCACGTACTCGGATGGAAGCCGGTCTTGTCGATCAGGATGAT
CTGGACGAAGAGCATCAGGGGCTCGCGCCAGCCGAACTGTTCGCCAGGCTCAAGGCGCGCATGCCCGACG
GCGAGGATCTCGTCGTGACCCATGGCGATGCCTGCTTGCCGAATATCATGGTGGAAAATGGCCGCTTTTC
TGGATTCATCGACTGTGGCCGGCTGGGTGTGGCGGACCGCTATCAGGACATAGCGTTGGCTACCCGTGAT
ATTGCTGAAGAGCTTGGCGGCGAATGGGCTGACCGCTTCCTCGTGCTTTACGGTATCGCCGCTCCCGATT
CGCAGCGCATCGCCTTCTATCGCCTTCTTGACGAGTTCTTCTGAGCGGGACTCTGGGGTTCGAAATGACC
GACCAAGCGACGCCCAACCTGCCATCACGAGATTTCGATTCCACCGCCGCCTTCTATGAAAGGTTGGGCT
TCGGAATCGTTTTCCGGGACGCCGGCTGGATGATCCTCCAGCGCGGGGATCTCATGCTGGAGTTCTTCGC
CCACCCCAACTTGTTTATTGCAGCTTATAATGGTTACAAATAAAGCAATAGCATCACAAATTTCACAAAT
AAAGCATTTTTTTCACTGCATTCTAGTTGTGGTTTGTCCAAACTCATCAATGTATCTTATCATGTCTGTA
TACCGTCGACCTCTAGCTAGAGCTTGGCGTAATCATGGTCATAGCTGTTTCCTGTGTGAAATTGTTATCC
GCTCACAATTCCACACAACATACGAGCCGGAAGCATAAAGTGTAAAGCCTGGGGTGCCTAATGAGTGAGC
TAACTCACATTAATTGCGTTGCGCTCACTGCCCGCTTTCCAGTCGGGAAACCTGTCGTGCCAGCTGCATT
AATGAATCGGCCAACGCGCGGGGAGAGGCGGTTTGCGTATTGGGCGCTCTTCCGCTTCCTCGCTCACTGA
CTCGCTGCGCTCGGTCGTTCGGCTGCGGCGAGCGGTATCAGCTCACTCAAAGGCGGTAATACGGTTATCC
ACAGAATCAGGGGATAACGCAGGAAAGAACATGTGAGCAAAAGGCCAGCAAAAGGCCAGGAACCGTAAAA
AGGCCGCGTTGCTGGCGTTTTTCCATAGGCTCCGCCCCCCTGACGAGCATCACAAAAATCGACGCTCAAG
TCAGAGGTGGCGAAACCCGACAGGACTATAAAGATACCAGGCGTTTCCCCCTGGAAGCTCCCTCGTGCGC
TCTCCTGTTCCGACCCTGCCGCTTACCGGATACCTGTCCGCCTTTCTCCCTTCGGGAAGCGTGGCGCTTT
CTCAATGCTCACGCTGTAGGTATCTCAGTTCGGTGTAGGTCGTTCGCTCCAAGCTGGGCTGTGTGCACGA
ACCCCCCGTTCAGCCCGACCGCTGCGCCTTATCCGGTAACTATCGTCTTGAGTCCAACCCGGTAAGACAC
GACTTATCGCCACTGGCAGCAGCCACTGGTAACAGGATTAGCAGAGCGAGGTATGTAGGCGGTGCTACAG
AGTTCTTGAAGTGGTGGCCTAACTACGGCTACACTAGAAGGACAGTATTTGGTATCTGCGCTCTGCTGAA
GCCAGTTACCTTCGGAAAAAGAGTTGGTAGCTCTTGATCCGGCAAACAAACCACCGCTGGTAGCGGTGGT
TTTTTTGTTTGCAAGCAGCAGATTACGCGCAGAAAAAAAGGATCTCAAGAAGATCCTTTGATCTTTTCTA
CGGGGTCTGACGCTCAGTGGAACGAAAACTCACGTTAAGGGATTTTGGTCATGAGATTATCAAAAAGGAT
CTTCACCTAGATCCTTTTAAATTAAAAATGAAGTTTTAAATCAATCTAAAGTATATATGAGTAAACTTGG
TCTGACAGTTACCAATGCTTAATCAGTGAGGCACCTATCTCAGCGATCTGTCTATTTCGTTCATCCATAG
TTGCCTGACTCCCCGTCGTGTAGATAACTACGATACGGGAGGGCTTACCATCTGGCCCCAGTGCTGCAAT
GATACCGCGAGACCCACGCTCACCGGCTCCAGATTTATCAGCAATAAACCAGCCAGCCGGAAGGGCCGAG
CGCAGAAGTGGTCCTGCAACTTTATCCGCCTCCATCCAGTCTATTAATTGTTGCCGGGAAGCTAGAGTAA
GTAGTTCGCCAGTTAATAGTTTGCGCAACGTTGTTGCCATTGCTACAGGCATCGTGGTGTCACGCTCGTC
GTTTGGTATGGCTTCATTCAGCTCCGGTTCCCAACGATCAAGGCGAGTTACATGATCCCCCATGTTGTGC
AAAAAAGCGGTTAGCTCCTTCGGTCCTCCGATCGTTGTCAGAAGTAAGTTGGCCGCAGTGTTATCACTCA
TGGTTATGGCAGCACTGCATAATTCTCTTACTGTCATGCCATCCGTAAGATGCTTTTCTGTGACTGGTGA
GTACTCAACCAAGTCATTCTGAGAATAGTGTATGCGGCGACCGAGTTGCTCTTGCCCGGCGTCAATACGG
GATAATACCGCGCCACATAGCAGAACTTTAAAAGTGCTCATCATTGGAAAACGTTCTTCGGGGCGAAAAC
TCTCAAGGATCTTACCGCTGTTGAGATCCAGTTCGATGTAACCCACTCGTGCACCCAACTGATCTTCAGC
ATCTTTTACTTTCACCAGCGTTTCTGGGTGAGCAAAAACAGGAAGGCAAAATGCCGCAAAAAAGGGAATA
AGGGCGACACGGAAATGTTGAATACTCATACTCTTCCTTTTTCAATATTATTGAAGCATTTATCAGGGTT
ATTGTCTCATGAGCGGATACATATTTGAATGTATTTAGAAAAATAAACAAATAGGGGTTCCGCGCACATT
TCCCCGAAAAGTGCCACCTGACGTCGACGGATCGGGAGATCTCCCGATCCCCTATGGTCGACTCTCAGTA
CAATCTGCTCTGATGCCGCATAGTTAAGCCAGTATCTGCTCCCTGCTTGTGTGTTGGAGGTCGCTGAGTA
GTGCGCGAGCAAAATTTAAGCTACAACAAGGCAAGGCTTGACCGACAATTGCATGAAGAATCTGCTTAGG
GTTAGGCGTTTTGCGCTGCTTCG
Features (pLannotate 1.2.2; 19 found; start..end, strand, type, name):
     24..1205    +  promoter       EF-1α promoter: strong constitutive promoter for human elongation factor EF-1α
   1231..1833    +  CDS            Psmb2: PSB2_MOUSE - Experimental evidence at protein level: Swiss-Prot protein existence level 1. Non-catalytic component of the 20S core proteasome complex involved in the proteolytic degradation of most intracellular proteins. This complex plays numerous essential roles within the cell by associating with different regulatory particles. Associated with two 19S regulatory particles, forms the 26S proteasome and thus participates in the ATP-dependent degradation of ubiquitinated proteins. The 26S proteasome plays a key role in the maintenance of protein homeostasis by removing misfolded or damaged pr
   1867..2520    +  CDS            GST26_SCHJA: Experimental evidence at protein level: Swiss-Prot protein existence level 1. GST isoenzymes appear to play a central role in the parasite detoxification system. Other functions are also suspected including a role in increasing the solubility of haematin in the parasite gut. From Schistosoma japonicum (Blood fluke).
   2588..2606    -  promoter       SP6 promoter: promoter for bacteriophage SP6 RNA polymerase
   2632..2856    +  polyA_signal   bGH poly(A) signal: bovine growth hormone polyadenylation signal
   2860..2881    +  promoter       SV40 promoter (fragment): SV40 enhancer and early promoter
   2902..3330    +  rep_origin     f1 ori (sequence partly withheld): f1 bacteriophage origin of replication; arrow indicates direction of (+) strand synthesis
   3344..3674    +  promoter       SV40 promoter: SV40 enhancer and early promoter
   3741..4532    +  CDS            neo: KKA2_KLEPN - Also known as kan, nptII. Experimental evidence at protein level: Swiss-Prot protein existence level 1. Resistance to kanamycin, neomycin, paromomycin, ribostamycin, butirosin and gentamicin B. From Klebsiella pneumoniae.
   4556..4714    +  CDS            ble (fragment): BLE_KLEPN - Experimental evidence at protein level: Swiss-Prot protein existence level 1. Binding protein with a strong affinity to the bleomycin family of antibiotics. Binds to CL990; an antimitotic-antibiotic compound. From Klebsiella pneumoniae.
   4709..4830    +  polyA_signal   SV40 poly(A) signal: SV40 polyadenylation signal
   4903..4919    -  protein_bind   lac operator: The lac repressor binds to the lac operator to inhibit transcription in E. coli. This inhibition can be relieved by adding lactose or isopropyl-β-D-thiogalactopyranoside (IPTG). lac repressor encoded by lacI
   4927..4957    -  promoter       lac promoter: promoter for the E. coli lac operon
   4972..4993    -  protein_bind   CAP binding site: CAP binding activates transcription in the presence of cAMP. E. coli catabolite activator protein
   5006..5098    -  CDS            lacI (fragment): lac repressor; lacI; The lac repressor binds to the lac operator to inhibit transcription in E. coli. This inhibition can be relieved by adding lactose or isopropyl-β-D-thiogalactopyranoside (IPTG).
   5281..5869    -  rep_origin     ori: high-copy-number ColE1/pMB1/pBR322/pUC origin of replication
   6040..6900    -  CDS            AmpR: β-lactamase; bla; confers resistance to ampicillin, carbenicillin, and related antibiotics
   6901..7005    -  promoter       AmpR promoter: bla
   7072..7116    -  misc_feature   bom (fragment): basis of mobility region from pBR322
