[The description below was written by a language model from this plasmid's Addgene catalogue record and pLannotate feature annotations shown in this document.]
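Description:
AIRAP 8: pCEFL.PSMB2.GST is a mammalian expression plasmid built on the pCEFL backbone. It produces mouse Psmb2, a non-catalytic beta subunit of the 20S proteasome core, fused at its C terminus to glutathione S-transferase from Schistosoma japonicum. The full depositor sequence is about 7.2 kb. In it, the strong constitutive human EF-1α promoter sits directly upstream of the Psmb2 coding region. The GST coding sequence follows after a short linker, and the transcript is terminated by the bovine growth hormone polyadenylation signal. The recorded insert size of about 1.3 kb matches Psmb2 and GST together. An SP6 promoter lies in reverse orientation just downstream of the fusion.

For propagation in E. coli the plasmid carries a high-copy ColE1/pUC-type origin and an ampicillin resistance gene with its own promoter. An f1 origin is also present, which allows single-stranded DNA production. A second mammalian cassette places the neomycin phosphotransferase gene under the SV40 enhancer/early promoter with an SV40 polyadenylation signal, so stably transfected cells can be selected with G418. Short ble, lacI, lac promoter/operator and bom fragments are annotated as well and appear to be backbone remnants with no designed function.

The record does not spell out an intended use. However, a GST tag on a core proteasome subunit is well suited to glutathione-affinity capture of assembled proteasomes and their associated proteins from mammalian cells. This fits the associated publication, which studied an arsenite-inducible protein that associates with the 19S regulatory particle.
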