Addgene plasmid #21798: AIRAP 8: pCEFL.PSMB2.GST
Depositing lab: David Ron. Depositing organization: NYU Grossman School of Medicine. Publication: An arsenite-inducible 19S regulatory particle-associated protein adapts proteasomes to proteotoxicity. Stanhill A, Haynes CM, Zhang Y, Min G, Steele MC, Kalinina J, Martinez E, Pickart CM, Kong XP, Ron D. Mol Cell. 2006 Sep 15. 23(6):875-85. 10.1016/j.molcel.2006.07.023 PubMed 16973439.
Backbone
  Vector backbone: pCEFL
  Backbone size w/o insert (bp): 5921
  Vector type: Mammalian Expression
Growth in bacteria
  Bacterial resistance: Ampicillin, 100 μg/mL
  Growth temperature: 37°C
  Growth strain: DH5alpha
  Copy number: Unknown
Gene/Insert
  Gene/Insert name: PSMB2
  Species: M. musculus (mouse)
  Insert size (bp): 1342
  Entrez Gene: Psmb2 (a.k.a. C7-I, HC7-I, AU045357, AW108089, D4Wsu33e)
  Tag / fusion protein: GST (C terminal on insert)
  Cloning method: Restriction Enzyme
  Sequencing primers: 5′ EF1a-fwd; 3′ pBABE-3
Terms and licenses: Academic/Nonprofit Terms; Industry Terms: Not Available to Industry
How to cite: AIRAP 8: pCEFL.PSMB2.GST was a gift from David Ron (Addgene plasmid # 21798 ; http://n2t.net/addgene:21798 ; RRID:Addgene_21798)
