>Addgene plasmid #21798 | AIRAP 8: pCEFL.PSMB2.GST | addgene partial sequence | sequence record 27603 | 21798 with EF1a-fwd
GTGTCGTGNGGATTGGCGAAGCTTCCCGGCACCATGGAGTACCTCATTGGCATCCAGGGCCCAGACTATG
TCCTCGTCGCTTCCGACCGAGTGGCCGCCAGCAATATTGTCCAGATGAAGGACGATCATGACAAGATGTT
TAAGATGAGTGAAAAAATCTTACTCCTATGTGTTGGAGAGGCTGGAGACACTGTACAGTTTGCAGAATAT
ATCCAGAAAAACGTGCAACTTTATAAAATGCGGAATGGATATGAATTGTCTCCCACAGCAGCAGCTAACT
TCACACGGCGGAACCTGGCTGACTGTCTTCGGAGTCGGACCCCATATCATGTGAACCTCCTCCTGGCTGG
CTATGACGAGCATGAAGGGCCAGCCCTTTACTACATGGACTACCTGGCAGCCTTGGCTAAGGCTCCTTTT
GCAGCTCATGGCTATGGTGCCTTTCTGACTCTCAGCATCCTTGACCGATACTACACACCTACCATCTCAC
GTGAGAGGGCAGTGGAGCTTCTTAGGAAGTGTCTGGAGGAGCTCCAGAAGCGCTTCATCTTGAATCTGCC
CACCTTCAGTGTCCGGGTCATTGACAAAGATGGCATCCACAATCTGGAGAACATTGCCTTCCCTAAGCGG
GACTCCGGACGATATCCATCACACTGGCGGCCGCTCGAGATGTCCCCTATACTNNGTTATTGGAAAATTN
ANNNNNTTGTGCAACCCACTCGACTTCTTTTGGNAN
